Addgene plasmid #75661: ARAF gRNA (BRDN0001148242)
Purpose: 3rd generation lentiviral gRNA plasmid targeting human ARAF
Depositing lab: John Doench & David Root. Depositing organization: Broad Institute. Publication: Optimized sgRNA design to maximize activity and minimize off-target effects of CRISPR-Cas9. Doench JG, Fusi N, Sullender M, Hegde M, Vaimberg EW, Donovan KF, Smith I, Tothova Z, Wilen C, Orchard R, Virgin HW, Listgarten J, Root DE. Nat Biotechnol. 2016 Jan 18. doi: 10.1038/nbt.3437. PubMed 26780180.
Backbone
  Vector backbone: lentiGuide-Puro
  Backbone manufacturer: Zhang Lab (Addgene plasmid # 52963)
  Vector type: Mammalian Expression, Lentiviral, CRISPR
  Selectable markers: Puromycin
Growth in bacteria
  Bacterial resistance: Ampicillin, 100 μg/mL
  Growth temperature: 37°C
  Growth strain: DH5alpha
  Copy number: High Copy
Gene/Insert
  Gene/Insert name: ARAF (alt names: ARAF; NM_001256196.1)
  gRNA/shRNA sequence: TGGTCTACCGACTCATCAAG
  Species: H. sapiens (human)
  Entrez Gene: ARAF (a.k.a. A-RAF, ARAF1, PKS2, RAFA1)
  Promoter: hU6
  Cloning method: Unknown
  Sequencing primers: 5′ U6-F; 3′ pS2-R
Terms and licenses: Academic/Nonprofit Terms; Industry Terms: Not Available to Industry
Depositor comments: The gRNA was designed to target the following Genbank reference sequence(s): NM_001256196.1,NM_001256197.1,NM_001654.4. Note that this plasmid does NOT contain Cas9. It should be used in conjunction with lentiCas9-Blast (Addgene #52962) or otherwise with cell lines already expressing Cas9. Browse the full kinome gRNA library at http://www.addgene.org/pooled-library/broadgpp-human-kinome/ or visit http://www.broadinstitute.org/rnai/public/ for detailed protocols and information.
How to cite: ARAF gRNA (BRDN0001148242) was a gift from John Doench & David Root (Addgene plasmid # 75661 ; http://n2t.net/addgene:75661 ; RRID:Addgene_75661)
