[The description below was written by a language model from this plasmid's Addgene catalogue record and pLannotate feature annotations shown in this document.]
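Description:
ARAF gRNA (BRDN0001148242) is a third-generation lentiviral guide RNA plasmid built on the lentiGuide-Puro backbone and designed to direct Streptococcus pyogenes Cas9 to the human ARAF gene, which encodes the A-RAF kinase. The guide was designed against several ARAF reference transcripts. The plasmid is maintained in E. coli through a high-copy ColE1/pUC-type origin with ampicillin selection from the bla gene. The backbone also carries an f1 origin, an SV40 origin and SV40 polyadenylation signal, and remnants of a lac/T3/T7 cloning region.

The viral transfer cassette begins with an RSV promoter fused to a truncated HIV-1 5' LTR, which makes genomic RNA production Tat-independent. This is followed by the Ψ packaging signal with a partial gag sequence, the Rev response element for Rev-dependent nuclear export, and a cPPT/CTS that aids nuclear import. It ends in a ΔU3 self-inactivating 3' LTR. Within this unit, the human U6 RNA polymerase III promoter drives the ARAF-specific spacer joined to the Cas9 gRNA scaffold. A separate EF-1α core promoter with its intron A expresses puromycin N-acetyltransferase, allowing selection of transduced mammalian cells, and a WPRE enhances transcript expression.

The plasmid does not encode Cas9, so it has to be paired with a separate Cas9 vector such as lentiCas9-Blast or used in cells that already express the nuclease. It belongs to a human kinome gRNA collection built with optimized sgRNA design rules, and it is suited to knocking out ARAF in individual or library-style loss-of-function experiments.
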