Features (pLannotate 1.2.2; 29 found; start..end, strand, type, name):
     14..80      +  CDS            small t antigen (fragment): SV40 (simian virus 40) small t antigen
    106..317     +  promoter       EF-1α core promoter: core promoter for human elongation factor EF-1α
    318..1256    +  intron         EF-1α intron A: intron upstream of the start codon of human EF-1α
   1278..1877    +  CDS            PuroR (fragment): puromycin N-acetyltransferase; pac from Streptomyces; confers resistance to puromycin
   1893..2481    +  misc_feature   WPRE: woodchuck hepatitis virus posttranscriptional regulatory element
   2532..2551    +  misc_feature   cPPT/CTS (fragment): central polypurine tract and central termination sequence of HIV-1
   2553..2786    +  LTR            3' LTR (ΔU3): self-inactivating 3' long terminal repeat (LTR) from HIV-1
   2864..2985    +  polyA_signal   SV40 poly(A) signal: SV40 polyadenylation signal
   3025..3160    +  rep_origin     SV40 ori: SV40 origin of replication
   3181..3199    -  promoter       T7 promoter: promoter for bacteriophage T7 RNA polymerase
   3207..3362    +  CDS            lacZα (fragment): LacZα fragment of β-galactosidase; lacZ fragment
   3367..3795    +  rep_origin     f1 ori (sequence partly withheld): f1 bacteriophage origin of replication; arrow indicates direction of (+) strand synthesis
   3848..3952    +  promoter       AmpR promoter: bla
   3953..4813    +  CDS            AmpR: β-lactamase; bla; confers resistance to ampicillin, carbenicillin, and related antibiotics
   4984..5572    +  rep_origin     ori: high-copy-number ColE1/pMB1/pBR322/pUC origin of replication
   5755..5847    +  CDS            lacI (fragment): lac repressor; lacI; The lac repressor binds to the lac operator to inhibit transcription in E. coli. This inhibition can be relieved by adding lactose or isopropyl-β-D-thiogalactopyranoside (IPTG).
   5860..5881    +  protein_bind   CAP binding site: CAP binding activates transcription in the presence of cAMP. E. coli catabolite activator protein
   5896..5926    +  promoter       lac promoter: promoter for the E. coli lac operon
   5934..5950    +  protein_bind   lac operator: The lac repressor binds to the lac operator to inhibit transcription in E. coli. This inhibition can be relieved by adding lactose or isopropyl-β-D-thiogalactopyranoside (IPTG). lac repressor encoded by lacI
   5995..6013    +  promoter       T3 promoter: promoter for bacteriophage T3 RNA polymerase
   6041..6267    +  promoter       RSV promoter: Rous sarcoma virus enhancer/promoter
   6268..6448    +  LTR            5' LTR (truncated): truncated 5' long terminal repeat (LTR) from HIV-1
   6495..6620    +  misc_feature   HIV-1 Ψ: packaging signal of human immunodeficiency virus type 1
   6604..6967    +  CDS            HIV-1 gag (fragment): gag protein from human immunodeficiency virus 1; gag
   7113..7346    +  misc_feature   RRE: The Rev response element (RRE) of HIV-1 allows for Rev-dependent mRNA export from the nucleus to the cytoplasm.
   7723..7749    +  CDS            Rev (fragment): human immunodeficiency virus 1 (HIV-1) Rev protein; rev; enhances nuclear export of unspliced and incompletely spliced viral mRNAs
   7753..7993    +  promoter       U6 promoter: RNA polymerase III promoter for human U6 snRNA
   8023..8098    +  misc_RNA       gRNA scaffold: guide RNA scaffold for the Streptococcus pyogenes CRISPR/Cas9 system
   8154..8271    +  misc_feature   cPPT/CTS: central polypurine tract and central termination sequence of HIV-1
>Addgene plasmid #75661 | ARAF gRNA (BRDN0001148242) | addgene full sequence | sequence record 184316 | Addgene Assembled Sequence
CCCGGGTGCAAAGATGGATAAAGTTTTAAACAGAGAGGAATCTTTGCAGCTAATGGACCTTCTAGGTCTT
GAAAGGAGTGGGAATTGGCTCCGGTGCCCGTCAGTGGGCAGAGCGCACATCGCCCACAGTCCCCGAGAAG
TTGGGGGGAGGGGTCGGCAATTGATCCGGTGCCTAGAGAAGGTGGCGCGGGGTAAACTGGGAAAGTGATG
TCGTGTACTGGCTCCGCCTTTTTCCCGAGGGTGGGGGAGAACCGTATATAAGTGCAGTAGTCGCCGTGAA
CGTTCTTTTTCGCAACGGGTTTGCCGCCAGAACACAGGTAAGTGCCGTGTGTGGTTCCCGCGGGCCTGGC
CTCTTTACGGGTTATGGCCCTTGCGTGCCTTGAATTACTTCCACCTGGCTGCAGTACGTGATTCTTGATC
CCGAGCTTCGGGTTGGAAGTGGGTGGGAGAGTTCGAGGCCTTGCGCTTAAGGAGCCCCTTCGCCTCGTGC
TTGAGTTGAGGCCTGGCCTGGGCGCTGGGGCCGCCGCGTGCGAATCTGGTGGCACCTTCGCGCCTGTCTC
GCTGCTTTCGATAAGTCTCTAGCCATTTAAAATTTTTGATGACCTGCTGCGACGCTTTTTTTCTGGCAAG
ATAGTCTTGTAAATGCGGGCCAAGATCTGCACACTGGTATTTCGGTTTTTGGGGCCGCGGGCGGCGACGG
GGCCCGTGCGTCCCAGCGCACATGTTCGGCGAGGCGGGGCCTGCGAGCGCGGCCACCGAGAATCGGACGG
GGGTAGTCTCAAGCTGGCCGGCCTGCTCTGGTGCCTGGCCTCGCGCCGCCGTGTATCGCCCCGCCCTGGG
CGGCAAGGCTGGCCCGGTCGGCACCAGTTGCGTGAGCGGAAAGATGGCCGCTTCCCGGCCCTGCTGCAGG
GAGCTCAAAATGGAGGACGCGGCGCTCGGGAGAGCGGGCGGGTGAGTCACCCACACAAAGGAAAAGGGCC
TTTCCGTCCTCAGCCGTCGCTTCATGTGACTCCACGGAGTACCGGGCGCCGTCCAGGCACCTCGATTAGT
TCTCGAGCTTTTGGAGTACGTCGTCTTTAGGTTGGGGGGAGGGGTTTTATGCGATGGAGTTTCCCCACAC
TGAGTGGGTGGAGACTGAAGTTAGGCCAGCTTGGCACTTGATGTAATTCTCCTTGGAATTTGCCCTTTTT
GAGTTTGGATCTTGGTTCATTCTCAAGCCTCAGACAGTGGTTCAAAGTTTTTTTCTTCCATTTCAGGTGT
CGTGACGTACGGCCACCATGACCGAGTACAAGCCCACGGTGCGCCTCGCCACCCGCGACGACGTCCCCAG
GGCCGTACGCACCCTCGCCGCCGCGTTCGCCGACTACCCCGCCACGCGCCACACCGTCGATCCGGACCGC
CACATCGAGCGGGTCACCGAGCTGCAAGAACTCTTCCTCACGCGCGTCGGGCTCGACATCGGCAAGGTGT
GGGTCGCGGACGACGGCGCCGCCGTGGCGGTCTGGACCACGCCGGAGAGCGTCGAAGCGGGGGCGGTGTT
CGCCGAGATCGGCCCGCGCATGGCCGAGTTGAGCGGTTCCCGGCTGGCCGCGCAGCAACAGATGGAAGGC
CTCCTGGCGCCGCACCGGCCCAAGGAGCCCGCGTGGTTCCTGGCCACCGTCGGAGTCTCGCCCGACCACC
AGGGCAAGGGTCTGGGCAGCGCCGTCGTGCTCCCCGGAGTGGAGGCGGCCGAGCGCGCCGGGGTGCCCGC
CTTCCTGGAGACCTCCGCGCCCCGCAACCTCCCCTTCTACGAGCGGCTCGGCTTCACCGTCACCGCCGAC
GTCGAGGTGCCCGAAGGACCGCGCACCTGGTGCATGACCCGCAAGCCCGGTGCCTGAACGCGTTAAGTCG
ACAATCAACCTCTGGATTACAAAATTTGTGAAAGATTGACTGGTATTCTTAACTATGTTGCTCCTTTTAC
GCTATGTGGATACGCTGCTTTAATGCCTTTGTATCATGCTATTGCTTCCCGTATGGCTTTCATTTTCTCC
TCCTTGTATAAATCCTGGTTGCTGTCTCTTTATGAGGAGTTGTGGCCCGTTGTCAGGCAACGTGGCGTGG
TGTGCACTGTGTTTGCTGACGCAACCCCCACTGGTTGGGGCATTGCCACCACCTGTCAGCTCCTTTCCGG
GACTTTCGCTTTCCCCCTCCCTATTGCCACGGCGGAACTCATCGCCGCCTGCCTTGCCCGCTGCTGGACA
GGGGCTCGGCTGTTGGGCACTGACAATTCCGTGGTGTTGTCGGGGAAATCATCGTCCTTTCCTTGGCTGC
TCGCCTGTGTTGCCACCTGGATTCTGCGCGGGACGTCCTTCTGCTACGTCCCTTCGGCCCTCAATCCAGC
GGACCTTCCTTCCCGCGGCCTGCTGCCGGCTCTGCGGCCTCTTCCGCGTCTTCGCCTTCGCCCTCAGACG
AGTCGGATCTCCCTTTGGGCCGCCTCCCCGCGTCGACTTTAAGACCAATGACTTACAAGGCAGCTGTAGA
TCTTAGCCACTTTTTAAAAGAAAAGGGGGGACTGGAAGGGCTAATTCACTCCCAACGAAGACAAGATCTG
CTTTTTGCTTGTACTGGGTCTCTCTGGTTAGACCAGATCTGAGCCTGGGAGCTCTCTGGCTAACTAGGGA
ACCCACTGCTTAAGCCTCAATAAAGCTTGCCTTGAGTGCTTCAAGTAGTGTGTGCCCGTCTGTTGTGTGA
CTCTGGTAACTAGAGATCCCTCAGACCCTTTTAGTCAGTGTGGAAAATCTCTAGCAGTACGTATAGTAGT
TCATGTCATCTTATTATTCAGTATTTATAACTTGCAAAGAAATGAATATCAGAGAGTGAGAGGAACTTGT
TTATTGCAGCTTATAATGGTTACAAATAAAGCAATAGCATCACAAATTTCACAAATAAAGCATTTTTTTC
ACTGCATTCTAGTTGTGGTTTGTCCAAACTCATCAATGTATCTTATCATGTCTGGCTCTAGCTATCCCGC
CCCTAACTCCGCCCATCCCGCCCCTAACTCCGCCCAGTTCCGCCCATTCTCCGCCCCATGGCTGACTAAT
TTTTTTTATTTATGCAGAGGCCGAGGCCGCCTCGGCCTCTGAGCTATTCCAGAAGTAGTGAGGAGGCTTT
TTTGGAGGCCTAGGGACGTACCCAATTCGCCCTATAGTGAGTCGTATTACGCGCGCTCACTGGCCGTCGT
TTTACAACGTCGTGACTGGGAAAACCCTGGCGTTACCCAACTTAATCGCCTTGCAGCACATCCCCCTTTC
GCCAGCTGGCGTAATAGCGAAGAGGCCCGCACCGATCGCCCTTCCCAACAGTTGCGCAGCCTGAATGGCG
AATGGG
[124 nt withheld, positions 3367-3490]
C
[91 nt withheld, positions 3492-3582]
A
[49 nt withheld, positions 3584-3632]
CCTTTGACGTTGGAGTCCACGTTCTTT
[37 nt withheld, positions 3660-3696]
ACCCTATCTCGGTCTATTCTTTTGATTTATAAGGGATTTTGCCGATTTCGGCCTATTGGTTAAAAAATGA
GCTGATTTAACAAAAATTTAACGCGAATTTTAACAAAATATTAACGCTTACAATTTAGGTGGCACTTTTC
GGGGAAATGTGCGCGGAACCCCTATTTGTTTATTTTTCTAAATACATTCAAATATGTATCCGCTCATGAG
ACAATAACCCTGATAAATGCTTCAATAATATTGAAAAAGGAAGAGTATGAGTATTCAACATTTCCGTGTC
GCCCTTATTCCCTTTTTTGCGGCATTTTGCCTTCCTGTTTTTGCTCACCCAGAAACGCTGGTGAAAGTAA
AAGATGCTGAAGATCAGTTGGGTGCACGAGTGGGTTACATCGAACTGGATCTCAACAGCGGTAAGATCCT
TGAGAGTTTTCGCCCCGAAGAACGTTTTCCAATGATGAGCACTTTTAAAGTTCTGCTATGTGGCGCGGTA
TTATCCCGTATTGACGCCGGGCAAGAGCAACTCGGTCGCCGCATACACTATTCTCAGAATGACTTGGTTG
AGTACTCACCAGTCACAGAAAAGCATCTTACGGATGGCATGACAGTAAGAGAATTATGCAGTGCTGCCAT
AACCATGAGTGATAACACTGCGGCCAACTTACTTCTGACAACGATCGGAGGACCGAAGGAGCTAACCGCT
TTTTTGCACAACATGGGGGATCATGTAACTCGCCTTGATCGTTGGGAACCGGAGCTGAATGAAGCCATAC
CAAACGACGAGCGTGACACCACGATGCCTGTAGCAATGGCAACAACGTTGCGCAAACTATTAACTGGCGA
ACTACTTACTCTAGCTTCCCGGCAACAATTAATAGACTGGATGGAGGCGGATAAAGTTGCAGGACCACTT
CTGCGCTCGGCCCTTCCGGCTGGCTGGTTTATTGCTGATAAATCTGGAGCCGGTGAGCGTGGGTCTCGCG
GTATCATTGCAGCACTGGGGCCAGATGGTAAGCCCTCCCGTATCGTAGTTATCTACACGACGGGGAGTCA
GGCAACTATGGATGAACGAAATAGACAGATCGCTGAGATAGGTGCCTCACTGATTAAGCATTGGTAACTG
TCAGACCAAGTTTACTCATATATACTTTAGATTGATTTAAAACTTCATTTTTAATTTAAAAGGATCTAGG
TGAAGATCCTTTTTGATAATCTCATGACCAAAATCCCTTAACGTGAGTTTTCGTTCCACTGAGCGTCAGA
CCCCGTAGAAAAGATCAAAGGATCTTCTTGAGATCCTTTTTTTCTGCGCGTAATCTGCTGCTTGCAAACA
AAAAAACCACCGCTACCAGCGGTGGTTTGTTTGCCGGATCAAGAGCTACCAACTCTTTTTCCGAAGGTAA
CTGGCTTCAGCAGAGCGCAGATACCAAATACTGTTCTTCTAGTGTAGCCGTAGTTAGGCCACCACTTCAA
GAACTCTGTAGCACCGCCTACATACCTCGCTCTGCTAATCCTGTTACCAGTGGCTGCTGCCAGTGGCGAT
AAGTCGTGTCTTACCGGGTTGGACTCAAGACGATAGTTACCGGATAAGGCGCAGCGGTCGGGCTGAACGG
GGGGTTCGTGCACACAGCCCAGCTTGGAGCGAACGACCTACACCGAACTGAGATACCTACAGCGTGAGCT
ATGAGAAAGCGCCACGCTTCCCGAAGGGAGAAAGGCGGACAGGTATCCGGTAAGCGGCAGGGTCGGAACA
GGAGAGCGCACGAGGGAGCTTCCAGGGGGAAACGCCTGGTATCTTTATAGTCCTGTCGGGTTTCGCCACC
TCTGACTTGAGCGTCGATTTTTGTGATGCTCGTCAGGGGGGCGGAGCCTATGGAAAAACGCCAGCAACGC
GGCCTTTTTACGGTTCCTGGCCTTTTGCTGGCCTTTTGCTCACATGTTCTTTCCTGCGTTATCCCCTGAT
TCTGTGGATAACCGTATTACCGCCTTTGAGTGAGCTGATACCGCTCGCCGCAGCCGAACGACCGAGCGCA
GCGAGTCAGTGAGCGAGGAAGCGGAAGAGCGCCCAATACGCAAACCGCCTCTCCCCGCGCGTTGGCCGAT
TCATTAATGCAGCTGGCACGACAGGTTTCCCGACTGGAAAGCGGGCAGTGAGCGCAACGCAATTAATGTG
AGTTAGCTCACTCATTAGGCACCCCAGGCTTTACACTTTATGCTTCCGGCTCGTATGTTGTGTGGAATTG
TGAGCGGATAACAATTTCACACAGGAAACAGCTATGACCATGATTACGCCAAGCGCGCAATTAACCCTCA
CTAAAGGGAACAAAAGCTGGAGCTGCAAGCTTAATGTAGTCTTATGCAATACTCTTGTAGTCTTGCAACA
TGGTAACGATGAGTTAGCAACATGCCTTACAAGGAGAGAAAAAGCACCGTGCATGCCGATTGGTGGAAGT
AAGGTGGTACGATCGTGCCTTATTAGGAAGGCAACAGACGGGTCTGACATGGATTGGACGAACCACTGAA
TTGCCGCATTGCAGAGATATTGTATTTAAGTGCCTAGCTCGATACATAAACGGGTCTCTCTGGTTAGACC
AGATCTGAGCCTGGGAGCTCTCTGGCTAACTAGGGAACCCACTGCTTAAGCCTCAATAAAGCTTGCCTTG
AGTGCTTCAAGTAGTGTGTGCCCGTCTGTTGTGTGACTCTGGTAACTAGAGATCCCTCAGACCCTTTTAG
TCAGTGTGGAAAATCTCTAGCAGTGGCGCCCGAACAGGGACTTGAAAGCGAAAGGGAAACCAGAGGAGCT
CTCTCGACGCAGGACTCGGCTTGCTGAAGCGCGCACGGCAAGAGGCGAGGGGCGGCGACTGGTGAGTACG
CCAAAAATTTTGACTAGCGGAGGCTAGAAGGAGAGAGATGGGTGCGAGAGCGTCAGTATTAAGCGGGGGA
GAATTAGATCGCGATGGGAAAAAATTCGGTTAAGGCCAGGGGGAAAGAAAAAATATAAATTAAAACATAT
AGTATGGGCAAGCAGGGAGCTAGAACGATTCGCAGTTAATCCTGGCCTGTTAGAAACATCAGAAGGCTGT
AGACAAATACTGGGACAGCTACAACCATCCCTTCAGACAGGATCAGAAGAACTTAGATCATTATATAATA
CAGTAGCAACCCTCTATTGTGTGCATCAAAGGATAGAGATAAAAGACACCAAGGAAGCTTTAGACAAGAT
AGAGGAAGAGCAAAACAAAAGTAAGACCACCGCACAGCAAGCGGCCGCTGATCTTCAGACCTGGAGGAGG
AGATATGAGGGACAATTGGAGAAGTGAATTATATAAATATAAAGTAGTAAAAATTGAACCATTAGGAGTA
GCACCCACCAAGGCAAAGAGAAGAGTGGTGCAGAGAGAAAAAAGAGCAGTGGGAATAGGAGCTTTGTTCC
TTGGGTTCTTGGGAGCAGCAGGAAGCACTATGGGCGCAGCGTCAATGACGCTGACGGTACAGGCCAGACA
ATTATTGTCTGGTATAGTGCAGCAGCAGAACAATTTGCTGAGGGCTATTGAGGCGCAACAGCATCTGTTG
CAACTCACAGTCTGGGGCATCAAGCAGCTCCAGGCAAGAATCCTGGCTGTGGAAAGATACCTAAAGGATC
AACAGCTCCTGGGGATTTGGGGTTGCTCTGGAAAACTCATTTGCACCACTGCTGTGCCTTGGAATGCTAG
TTGGAGTAATAAATCTCTGGAACAGATTTGGAATCACACGACCTGGATGGAGTGGGACAGAGAAATTAAC
AATTACACAAGCTTAATACACTCCTTAATTGAAGAATCGCAAAACCAGCAAGAAAAGAATGAACAAGAAT
TATTGGAATTAGATAAATGGGCAAGTTTGTGGAATTGGTTTAACATAACAAATTGGCTGTGGTATATAAA
ATTATTCATAATGATAGTAGGAGGCTTGGTAGGTTTAAGAATAGTTTTTGCTGTACTTTCTATAGTGAAT
AGAGTTAGGCAGGGATATTCACCATTATCGTTTCAGACCCACCTCCCAACCCCGAGGGGACCCAGAGAGG
GCCTATTTCCCATGATTCCTTCATATTTGCATATACGATACAAGGCTGTTAGAGAGATAATTAGAATTAA
TTTGACTGTAAACACAAAGATATTAGTACAAAATACGTGACGTAGAAAGTAATAATTTCTTGGGTAGTTT
GCAGTTTTAAAATTATGTTTTAAAATGGACTATCATATGCTTACCGTAACTTGAAAGTATTTCGATTTCT
TGGCTTTATATATCTTGTGGAAAGGACGAAACACCGTGGTCTACCGACTCATCAAGGTTTTAGAGCTAGA
AATAGCAAGTTAAAATAAGGCTAGTCCGTTATCAACTTGAAAAAGTGGCACCGAGTCGGTGCTTTTTTAA
GCTTGGCGTAACTAGATCTTGAGACAAATGGCAGTATTCATCCACAATTTTAAAAGAAAAGGGGGGATTG
GGGGGTACAGTGCAGGGGAAAGAATAGTAGACATAATAGCAACAGACATACAAACTAAAGAATTACAAAA
ACAAATTACAAAAATTCAAAATTTTCGGGTTTATTACAGGGACAGCAGAGATCCACTTTGGCGCCGGCTC
GAGGGGG
