>Addgene plasmid #75661 | ARAF gRNA (BRDN0001148242) | depositor partial sequence | sequence record 143121 | Target Sequence
TGGTCTACCGACTCATCAAG
