>Addgene plasmid #75661 | ARAF gRNA (BRDN0001148242) | addgene partial sequence | sequence record 184315 | hU6-F
AGAAAGTAATAATTTCTTGGGTAGTTTGCAGTTTTAAAATTATGTTTTAAAATGGACTATCATATGCTTA
CCGTAACTTGAAAGTATTTCGATTTCTTGGCTTTATATATCTTGTGGAAAGGACGAAACACCGTGGTCTA
CCGACTCATCAAGTTTTAGAGCTAGAAATAGCAAGTTAAAATAAGGCTAGTCCGTTATCAACTTGAAAAA
GTGGCACCGAGTCGGTGCTTTTTTAAGCTTGGCGTAACTAGATCTTGAGACAAATGGCAGTATTCATCCA
CAATTTTAAAAGAAAAGGGGGGATTGGGGGGTACAGTGCAGGGGAAAGAATAGTAGACATAATAGCAACA
GACATACAAACTAAAGAATTACAAAAACAAATTACAAAAATTCAAAATTTTCGGGTTTATTACAGGGACA
GCAGAGATCCACTTTGGCGCCGGCTCGAGGGGGCCCGGGTGCAAAGATGGATAAAGTTTTAAACAGAGAG
GAATCTTTGCAGCTAATGGACCTTCTAGGTCTTGAAAGGAGTGGGAATTGGCTCCGGTGCCCGTCAGTGG
GCAGAGCGCA
